>Addgene plasmid #183193 | LentiGuide_DKO | addgene full sequence | sequence record 360099 | Addgene NGS Result
TAACAAATTGGCTGTGGTATATAAAATTATTCATAATGATAGTAGGAGGCTTGGTAGGTTTAAGAATAGT
TTTTGCTGTACTTTCTATAGTGAATAGAGTTAGGCAGGGATATTCACCATTATCGTTTCAGACCCACCTC
CCAACCCCGAGGGGACCCAGAGAGGGCCTATTTCCCATGATTCCTTCATATTTGCATATACGATACAAGG
CTGTTAGAGAGATAATTAGAATTAATTTGACTGTAAACACAAAGATATTAGTACAAAATACGTGACGTAG
AAAGTAATAATTTCTTGGGTAGTTTGCAGTTTTAAAATTATGTTTTAAAATGGACTATCATATGCTTACC
GTAACTTGAAAGTATTTCGATTTCTTGGCTTTATATATCTTGTGGAAAGGACTCTAGAACCAGGATGGGC
ACCACCCGTTTAAGAGCTAAGCTGGAAACAGCATAGCAAGTTTAAATAAGGCTAGTCCGTTATCAACTTG
AAAAAGTGGCACCGAGTCGGTGCTTTTTTTGTACTGAGTCGCCCAGTCTCAGATAGATCCGACGCCGCCA
TCTCTAGGCCCGCGCCGGCCCCCTCGCACAGACTTGTGGGAGAAGCTCGGCTACTCCCCTGCCCCGGTTA
ATTTGCATATAATATTTCCTAGTAACTATAGAGGCTTAATGTGCGATAAAAGACAGATAATCTGTTCTTT
TTAATACTAGCTACATTTTACATGATAGGCTTGGATTTCTATAAGAGATACAAATACTAAATTATTATTT
TAAAAAACAGCACAAAAGGAAACTCACCCTAACTGTAAAGTAATTGTGTGTTTTGAGACTATAAATATCC
CTTGGAGAAAAGCCTTGTTCACCGGAGACGGCTTCTTGCTCTTTTTTGTACGTCTCTGTTTTAGAGCTAG
AAATAGCAAGTTAAAATAAGGCTAGTCCGTTATCAACTTGAAAAAGTGGCACCGAGTCGGTGCTTTTTTA
AGCTTGGCGTAACTAGATCTTGAGACAAATGGCAGTATTCATCCACAATTTTAAAAGAAAAGGGGGGATT
GGGGGGTACAGTGCAGGGGAAAGAATAGTAGACATAATAGCAACAGACATACAAACTAAAGAATTACAAA
AACAAATTACAAAAATTCAAAATTTTCGGGTTTATTACAGGGACAGCAGAGATCCACTTTGGCGCCGGCT
CGAGGGGGCCCGGGTGCAAAGATGGATAAAGTTTTAAACAGAGAGGAATCTTTGCAGCTAATGGACCTTC
TAGGTCTTGAAAGGAGTGGGAATTGGCTCCGGTGCCCGTCAGTGGGCAGAGCGCACATCGCCCACAGTCC
CCGAGAAGTTGGGGGGAGGGGTCGGCAATTGATCCGGTGCCTAGAGAAGGTGGCGCGGGGTAAACTGGGA
AAGTGATGTCGTGTACTGGCTCCGCCTTTTTCCCGAGGGTGGGGGAGAACCGTATATAAGTGCAGTAGTC
GCCGTGAACGTTCTTTTTCGCAACGGGTTTGCCGCCAGAACACAGGTAAGTGCCGTGTGTGGTTCCCGCG
GGCCTGGCCTCTTTACGGGTTATGGCCCTTGCGTGCCTTGAATTACTTCCACCTGGCTGCAGTACGTGAT
TCTTGATCCCGAGCTTCGGGTTGGAAGTGGGTGGGAGAGTTCGAGGCCTTGCGCTTAAGGAGCCCCTTCG
CCTCGTGCTTGAGTTGAGGCCTGGCCTGGGCGCTGGGGCCGCCGCGTGCGAATCTGGTGGCACCTTCGCG
CCTGTCTCGCTGCTTTCGATAAGTCTCTAGCCATTTAAAATTTTTGATGACCTGCTGCGACGCTTTTTTT
CTGGCAAGATAGTCTTGTAAATGCGGGCCAAGATCTGCACACTGGTATTTCGGTTTTTGGGGCCGCGGGC
GGCGACGGGGCCCGTGCGTCCCAGCGCACATGTTCGGCGAGGCGGGGCCTGCGAGCGCGGCCACCGAGAA
TCGGACGGGGGTAGTCTCAAGCTGGCCGGCCTGCTCTGGTGCCTGGCCTCGCGCCGCCGTGTATCGCCCC
GCCCTGGGCGGCAAGGCTGGCCCGGTCGGCACCAGTTGCGTGAGCGGAAAGATGGCCGCTTCCCGGCCCT
GCTGCAGGGAGCTCAAAATGGAGGACGCGGCGCTCGGGAGAGCGGGCGGGTGAGTCACCCACACAAAGGA
AAAGGGCCTTTCCGTCCTCAGCCGTCGCTTCATGTGACTCCACGGAGTACCGGGCGCCGTCCAGGCACCT
CGATTAGTTCTCGAGCTTTTGGAGTACGTCGTCTTTAGGTTGGGGGGAGGGGTTTTATGCGATGGAGTTT
CCCCACACTGAGTGGGTGGAGACTGAAGTTAGGCCAGCTTGGCACTTGATGTAATTCTCCTTGGAATTTG
CCCTTTTTGAGTTTGGATCTTGGTTCATTCTCAAGCCTCAGACAGTGGTTCAAAGTTTTTTTCTTCCATT
TCAGGTGTCGTGACGTACGGCCACCATGACCGAGTACAAGCCCACGGTGCGCCTCGCCACCCGCGACGAC
GTCCCCAGGGCCGTACGCACCCTCGCCGCCGCGTTCGCCGACTACCCCGCCACGCGCCACACCGTCGATC
CGGACCGCCACATCGAGCGGGTCACCGAGCTGCAAGAACTCTTCCTCACGCGCGTCGGGCTCGACATCGG
CAAGGTGTGGGTCGCGGACGACGGCGCCGCCGTGGCGGTCTGGACCACGCCGGAGAGCGTCGAAGCGGGG
GCGGTGTTCGCCGAGATCGGCCCGCGCATGGCCGAGTTGAGCGGTTCCCGGCTGGCCGCGCAGCAACAGA
TGGAAGGCCTCCTGGCGCCGCACCGGCCCAAGGAGCCCGCGTGGTTCCTGGCCACCGTCGGAGTCTCGCC
CGACCACCAGGGCAAGGGTCTGGGCAGCGCCGTCGTGCTCCCCGGAGTGGAGGCGGCCGAGCGCGCCGGG
GTGCCCGCCTTCCTGGAGACCTCCGCGCCCCGCAACCTCCCCTTCTACGAGCGGCTCGGCTTCACCGTCA
CCGCCGACGTCGAGGTGCCCGAAGGACCGCGCACCTGGTGCATGACCCGCAAGCCCGGTGCCTGAACGCG
TTAAGTCGACAATCAACCTCTGGATTACAAAATTTGTGAAAGATTGACTGGTATTCTTAACTATGTTGCT
CCTTTTACGCTATGTGGATACGCTGCTTTAATGCCTTTGTATCATGCTATTGCTTCCCGTATGGCTTTCA
TTTTCTCCTCCTTGTATAAATCCTGGTTGCTGTCTCTTTATGAGGAGTTGTGGCCCGTTGTCAGGCAACG
TGGCGTGGTGTGCACTGTGTTTGCTGACGCAACCCCCACTGGTTGGGGCATTGCCACCACCTGTCAGCTC
CTTTCCGGGACTTTCGCTTTCCCCCTCCCTATTGCCACGGCGGAACTCATCGCCGCCTGCCTTGCCCGCT
GCTGGACAGGGGCTCGGCTGTTGGGCACTGACAATTCCGTGGTGTTGTCGGGGAAATCATCGTCCTTTCC
TTGGCTGCTCGCCTGTGTTGCCACCTGGATTCTGCGCGGGACGTCCTTCTGCTACGTCCCTTCGGCCCTC
AATCCAGCGGACCTTCCTTCCCGCGGCCTGCTGCCGGCTCTGCGGCCTCTTCCGCGTCTTCGCCTTCGCC
CTCAGACGAGTCGGATCTCCCTTTGGGCCGCCTCCCCGCGTCGACTTTAAGACCAATGACTTACAAGGCA
GCTGTAGATCTTAGCCACTTTTTAAAAGAAAAGGGGGGACTGGAAGGGCTAATTCACTCCCAACGAAGAC
AAGATCTGCTTTTTGCTTGTACTGGGTCTCTCTGGTTAGACCAGATCTGAGCCTGGGAGCTCTCTGGCTA
ACTAGGGAACCCACTGCTTAAGCCTCAATAAAGCTTGCCTTGAGTGCTTCAAGTAGTGTGTGCCCGTCTG
TTGTGTGACTCTGGTAACTAGAGATCCCTCAGACCCTTTTAGTCAGTGTGGAAAATCTCTAGCAGTACGT
ATAGTAGTTCATGTCATCTTATTATTCAGTATTTATAACTTGCAAAGAAATGAATATCAGAGAGTGAGAG
GAACTTGTTTATTGCAGCTTATAATGGTTACAAATAAAGCAATAGCATCACAAATTTCACAAATAAAGCA
TTTTTTTCACTGCATTCTAGTTGTGGTTTGTCCAAACTCATCAATGTATCTTATCATGTCTGGCTCTAGC
TATCCCGCCCCTAACTCCGCCCATCCCGCCCCTAACTCCGCCCAGTTCCGCCCATTCTCCGCCCCATGGC
TGACTAATTTTTTTTATTTATGCAGAGGCCGAGGCCGCCTCGGCCTCTGAGCTATTCCAGAAGTAGTGAG
GAGGCTTTTTTGGAGGCCTAGGGACGTACCCAATTCGCCCTATAGTGAGTCGTATTACGCGCGCTCACTG
GCCGTCGTTTTACAACGTCGTGACTGGGAAAACCCTGGCGTTACCCAACTTAATCGCCTTGCAGCACATC
CCCCTTTCGCCAGCTGGCGTAATAGCGAAGAGGCCCGCACCGATCGCCCTTCCCAACAGTTGCGCAGCCT
GAATGGCGAATGGG
[124 nt withheld, positions 4565-4688]
C
[91 nt withheld, positions 4690-4780]
A
[49 nt withheld, positions 4782-4830]
CCTTTGACGTTGGAGTCCACGTTCTTT
[37 nt withheld, positions 4858-4894]
ACCCTATCTCGGTCTATTCTTTTGATTTATAAGGGATTTTGCCGATTTCGGCCTATTGGTTAAAAAATGA
GCTGATTTAACAAAAATTTAACGCGAATTTTAACAAAATATTAACGCTTACAATTTAGGTGGCACTTTTC
GGGGAAATGTGCGCGGAACCCCTATTTGTTTATTTTTCTAAATACATTCAAATATGTATCCGCTCATGAG
ACAATAACCCTGATAAATGCTTCAATAATATTGAAAAAGGAAGAGTATGAGTATTCAACATTTCCGTGTC
GCCCTTATTCCCTTTTTTGCGGCATTTTGCCTTCCTGTTTTTGCTCACCCAGAAACGCTGGTGAAAGTAA
AAGATGCTGAAGATCAGTTGGGTGCACGAGTGGGTTACATCGAACTGGATCTCAACAGCGGTAAGATCCT
TGAGAGTTTTCGCCCCGAAGAACGTTTTCCAATGATGAGCACTTTTAAAGTTCTGCTATGTGGCGCGGTA
TTATCCCGTATTGACGCCGGGCAAGAGCAACTCGGTCGCCGCATACACTATTCTCAGAATGACTTGGTTG
AGTACTCACCAGTCACAGAAAAGCATCTTACGGATGGCATGACAGTAAGAGAATTATGCAGTGCTGCCAT
AACCATGAGTGATAACACTGCGGCCAACTTACTTCTGACAACGATCGGAGGACCGAAGGAGCTAACCGCT
TTTTTGCACAACATGGGGGATCATGTAACTCGCCTTGATCGTTGGGAACCGGAGCTGAATGAAGCCATAC
CAAACGACGAGCGTGACACCACGATGCCTGTAGCAATGGCAACAACGTTGCGCAAACTATTAACTGGCGA
ACTACTTACTCTAGCTTCCCGGCAACAATTAATAGACTGGATGGAGGCGGATAAAGTTGCAGGACCACTT
CTGCGCTCGGCCCTTCCGGCTGGCTGGTTTATTGCTGATAAATCTGGAGCCGGTGAGCGTGGGTCTCGCG
GTATCATTGCAGCACTGGGGCCAGATGGTAAGCCCTCCCGTATCGTAGTTATCTACACGACGGGGAGTCA
GGCAACTATGGATGAACGAAATAGACAGATCGCTGAGATAGGTGCCTCACTGATTAAGCATTGGTAACTG
TCAGACCAAGTTTACTCATATATACTTTAGATTGATTTAAAACTTCATTTTTAATTTAAAAGGATCTAGG
TGAAGATCCTTTTTGATAATCTCATGACCAAAATCCCTTAACGTGAGTTTTCGTTCCACTGAGCGTCAGA
CCCCGTAGAAAAGATCAAAGGATCTTCTTGAGATCCTTTTTTTCTGCGCGTAATCTGCTGCTTGCAAACA
AAAAAACCACCGCTACCAGCGGTGGTTTGTTTGCCGGATCAAGAGCTACCAACTCTTTTTCCGAAGGTAA
CTGGCTTCAGCAGAGCGCAGATACCAAATACTGTTCTTCTAGTGTAGCCGTAGTTAGGCCACCACTTCAA
GAACTCTGTAGCACCGCCTACATACCTCGCTCTGCTAATCCTGTTACCAGTGGCTGCTGCCAGTGGCGAT
AAGTCGTGTCTTACCGGGTTGGACTCAAGACGATAGTTACCGGATAAGGCGCAGCGGTCGGGCTGAACGG
GGGGTTCGTGCACACAGCCCAGCTTGGAGCGAACGACCTACACCGAACTGAGATACCTACAGCGTGAGCT
ATGAGAAAGCGCCACGCTTCCCGAAGGGAGAAAGGCGGACAGGTATCCGGTAAGCGGCAGGGTCGGAACA
GGAGAGCGCACGAGGGAGCTTCCAGGGGGAAACGCCTGGTATCTTTATAGTCCTGTCGGGTTTCGCCACC
TCTGACTTGAGCGTCGATTTTTGTGATGCTCGTCAGGGGGGCGGAGCCTATGGAAAAACGCCAGCAACGC
GGCCTTTTTACGGTTCCTGGCCTTTTGCTGGCCTTTTGCTCACATGTTCTTTCCTGCGTTATCCCCTGAT
TCTGTGGATAACCGTATTACCGCCTTTGAGTGAGCTGATACCGCTCGCCGCAGCCGAACGACCGAGCGCA
GCGAGTCAGTGAGCGAGGAAGCGGAAGAGCGCCCAATACGCAAACCGCCTCTCCCCGCGCGTTGGCCGAT
TCATTAATGCAGCTGGCACGACAGGTTTCCCGACTGGAAAGCGGGCAGTGAGCGCAACGCAATTAATGTG
AGTTAGCTCACTCATTAGGCACCCCAGGCTTTACACTTTATGCTTCCGGCTCGTATGTTGTGTGGAATTG
TGAGCGGATAACAATTTCACACAGGAAACAGCTATGACCATGATTACGCCAAGCGCGCAATTAACCCTCA
CTAAAGGGAACAAAAGCTGGAGCTGCAAGCTTAATGTAGTCTTATGCAATACTCTTGTAGTCTTGCAACA
TGGTAACGATGAGTTAGCAACATGCCTTACAAGGAGAGAAAAAGCACCGTGCATGCCGATTGGTGGAAGT
AAGGTGGTACGATCGTGCCTTATTAGGAAGGCAACAGACGGGTCTGACATGGATTGGACGAACCACTGAA
TTGCCGCATTGCAGAGATATTGTATTTAAGTGCCTAGCTCGATACATAAACGGGTCTCTCTGGTTAGACC
AGATCTGAGCCTGGGAGCTCTCTGGCTAACTAGGGAACCCACTGCTTAAGCCTCAATAAAGCTTGCCTTG
AGTGCTTCAAGTAGTGTGTGCCCGTCTGTTGTGTGACTCTGGTAACTAGAGATCCCTCAGACCCTTTTAG
TCAGTGTGGAAAATCTCTAGCAGTGGCGCCCGAACAGGGACTTGAAAGCGAAAGGGAAACCAGAGGAGCT
CTCTCGACGCAGGACTCGGCTTGCTGAAGCGCGCACGGCAAGAGGCGAGGGGCGGCGACTGGTGAGTACG
CCAAAAATTTTGACTAGCGGAGGCTAGAAGGAGAGAGATGGGTGCGAGAGCGTCAGTATTAAGCGGGGGA
GAATTAGATCGCGATGGGAAAAAATTCGGTTAAGGCCAGGGGGAAAGAAAAAATATAAATTAAAACATAT
AGTATGGGCAAGCAGGGAGCTAGAACGATTCGCAGTTAATCCTGGCCTGTTAGAAACATCAGAAGGCTGT
AGACAAATACTGGGACAGCTACAACCATCCCTTCAGACAGGATCAGAAGAACTTAGATCATTATATAATA
CAGTAGCAACCCTCTATTGTGTGCATCAAAGGATAGAGATAAAAGACACCAAGGAAGCTTTAGACAAGAT
AGAGGAAGAGCAAAACAAAAGTAAGACCACCGCACAGCAAGCGGCCGCTGATCTTCAGACCTGGAGGAGG
AGATATGAGGGACAATTGGAGAAGTGAATTATATAAATATAAAGTAGTAAAAATTGAACCATTAGGAGTA
GCACCCACCAAGGCAAAGAGAAGAGTGGTGCAGAGAGAAAAAAGAGCAGTGGGAATAGGAGCTTTGTTCC
TTGGGTTCTTGGGAGCAGCAGGAAGCACTATGGGCGCAGCGTCAATGACGCTGACGGTACAGGCCAGACA
ATTATTGTCTGGTATAGTGCAGCAGCAGAACAATTTGCTGAGGGCTATTGAGGCGCAACAGCATCTGTTG
CAACTCACAGTCTGGGGCATCAAGCAGCTCCAGGCAAGAATCCTGGCTGTGGAAAGATACCTAAAGGATC
AACAGCTCCTGGGGATTTGGGGTTGCTCTGGAAAACTCATTTGCACCACTGCTGTGCCTTGGAATGCTAG
TTGGAGTAATAAATCTCTGGAACAGATTTGGAATCACACGACCTGGATGGAGTGGGACAGAGAAATTAAC
AATTACACAAGCTTAATACACTCCTTAATTGAAGAATCGCAAAACCAGCAAGAAAAGAATGAACAAGAAT
TATTGGAATTAGATAAATGGGCAAGTTTGTGGAATTGGTTTAACA
Features (pLannotate 1.2.2; 32 found; start..end, strand, type, name):
      3..158     +  CDS            env (fragment): ENV_HV1H2 - Experimental evidence at protein level: Swiss-Prot protein existence level 1. [Transmembrane protein gp41]: Acts as a class I viral fusion protein. Under the current model, the protein has at least 3 conformational states: pre-fusion native state, pre-hairpin intermediate state, and post-fusion hairpin state. During fusion of viral and target intracellular membranes, the coiled coil regions (heptad repeats) assume a trimer-of-hairpins structure, positioning the fusion peptide in close proximity to the C-terminal region of the ectodomain. The formation of this structure appears to d
    162..402     +  promoter       U6 promoter: RNA polymerase III promoter for human U6 snRNA
    409..427     -  CDS            VN155(I152L) (fragment): improved N-terminal fragment of mVenus for use in bimolecular fluorescence complementation (BiFC) (Kodama and Hu, 2010)
    446..513     +  misc_RNA       tracrRNA (fragment): trans-activating CRISPR RNA for the Streptococcus pyogenes CRISPR/Cas9 system
    546..859     +  promoter       U6 promoter: RNA polymerase III promoter for mouse U6 snRNA (Das et al., 1988)
    898..973     +  misc_RNA       gRNA scaffold: guide RNA scaffold for the Streptococcus pyogenes CRISPR/Cas9 system
   1029..1146    +  misc_feature   cPPT/CTS: central polypurine tract and central termination sequence of HIV-1
   1212..1278    +  CDS            small t antigen (fragment): SV40 (simian virus 40) small t antigen
   1304..1515    +  promoter       EF-1α core promoter: core promoter for human elongation factor EF-1α
   1516..2454    +  intron         EF-1α intron A: intron upstream of the start codon of human EF-1α
   2476..3075    +  CDS            PuroR (fragment): puromycin N-acetyltransferase; pac from Streptomyces; confers resistance to puromycin
   3091..3679    +  misc_feature   WPRE: woodchuck hepatitis virus posttranscriptional regulatory element
   3730..3749    +  misc_feature   cPPT/CTS (fragment): central polypurine tract and central termination sequence of HIV-1
   3751..3984    +  LTR            3' LTR (ΔU3): self-inactivating 3' long terminal repeat (LTR) from HIV-1
   4062..4183    +  polyA_signal   SV40 poly(A) signal: SV40 polyadenylation signal
   4223..4358    +  rep_origin     SV40 ori: SV40 origin of replication
   4379..4397    -  promoter       T7 promoter: promoter for bacteriophage T7 RNA polymerase
   4405..4560    +  CDS            lacZα (fragment): LacZα fragment of β-galactosidase; lacZ fragment
   4565..4993    +  rep_origin     f1 ori (sequence partly withheld): f1 bacteriophage origin of replication; arrow indicates direction of (+) strand synthesis
   5046..5150    +  promoter       AmpR promoter: bla
   5151..6011    +  CDS            AmpR: β-lactamase; bla; confers resistance to ampicillin, carbenicillin, and related antibiotics
   6182..6770    +  rep_origin     ori: high-copy-number ColE1/pMB1/pBR322/pUC origin of replication
   6953..7045    +  CDS            lacI (fragment): lac repressor; lacI; The lac repressor binds to the lac operator to inhibit transcription in E. coli. This inhibition can be relieved by adding lactose or isopropyl-β-D-thiogalactopyranoside (IPTG).
   7058..7079    +  protein_bind   CAP binding site: CAP binding activates transcription in the presence of cAMP. E. coli catabolite activator protein
   7094..7124    +  promoter       lac promoter: promoter for the E. coli lac operon
   7132..7148    +  protein_bind   lac operator: The lac repressor binds to the lac operator to inhibit transcription in E. coli. This inhibition can be relieved by adding lactose or isopropyl-β-D-thiogalactopyranoside (IPTG). lac repressor encoded by lacI
   7193..7211    +  promoter       T3 promoter: promoter for bacteriophage T3 RNA polymerase
   7239..7465    +  promoter       RSV promoter: Rous sarcoma virus enhancer/promoter
   7466..7646    +  LTR            5' LTR (truncated): truncated 5' long terminal repeat (LTR) from HIV-1
   7693..7818    +  misc_feature   HIV-1 Ψ: packaging signal of human immunodeficiency virus type 1
   7802..8165    +  CDS            HIV-1 gag (fragment): gag protein from human immunodeficiency virus 1; gag
   8311..8544    +  misc_feature   RRE: The Rev response element (RRE) of HIV-1 allows for Rev-dependent mRNA export from the nucleus to the cytoplasm.
