[The description below was written by a language model from this plasmid's Addgene catalogue record and pLannotate feature annotations shown in this document.]
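Description:
LentiGuide_DKO is an empty lentiviral CRISPR backbone derived from lentiGuide-Puro, modified by adding a second U6 promoter and guide scaffold along with three restriction sites, so that two guide RNAs can be expressed from a single vector. It is propagated in E. coli through a high-copy ColE1/pUC-type origin with ampicillin selection (β-lactamase), and it also carries an f1 origin and residual lac/T7/T3 elements from the cloning backbone. The catalogue lists a backbone size of 10,183 bp, whereas the sequenced record annotated here is 8,789 nt. The record does not explain this difference.

The viral portion has a third-generation, self-inactivating layout. An RSV promoter drives a truncated HIV-1 5' LTR, followed by the Ψ packaging signal with a gag fragment, the RRE for Rev-dependent export, a cPPT/CTS and a ΔU3 3' LTR with a downstream SV40 poly(A) signal. Between the LTRs, a human U6 promoter sits upstream of an S. pyogenes tracrRNA-type scaffold and a mouse U6 promoter sits upstream of a second gRNA scaffold. Each is a Pol III unit with a short gap between promoter and scaffold where a spacer can be inserted, and the listed cloning method is Gibson assembly. Downstream, an EF-1α core promoter with its intron A drives puromycin N-acetyltransferase for selecting transduced mammalian cells, and a WPRE enhances expression. No Cas9 is annotated, so the nuclease must be supplied separately. A few very short annotations (mVenus, SV40 small t and lacI fragments) are probably incidental sequence matches.

The stated purpose is to build dual-gRNA constructs or libraries for combinatorial CRISPR or double-knockout screens, for example to identify synthetic lethal gene pairs.
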