Addgene plasmid #183193: LentiGuide_DKO
Purpose: (Empty Backbone) Plasmid with two U6 promoters and two gRNA scaffolds that allows for inserting two gRNAs for combinatorial CRISPR Screen or double-knock-out (DKO) screen
Depositing lab: Lang Li. Depositing organization: Ohio State University. Publication: Generation of dual-gRNA library for combinatorial CRISPR screening of synthetic lethal gene pairs. Tang S, Wu X, Liu J, Zhang Q, Wang X, Shao S, Gokbag B, Fan K, Liu X, Li F, Cheng L, Li L. STAR Protoc. 2022 Aug 24;3(3):101556. doi: 10.1016/j.xpro.2022.101556. eCollection 2022 Sep 16. PubMed 36060092.
Backbone
  Vector backbone: lentiGuide-Puro
  Backbone manufacturer: Addgene Plasmid #52963
  Backbone size (bp): 10183
  Modifications to backbone: Added another U6 promotor and scaffold with three enzyme cutting sites.
  Vector type: Mammalian Expression, Lentiviral, CRISPR
  Promoter: hU6, mU6
  Selectable markers: Puromycin
Growth in bacteria
  Bacterial resistance: Ampicillin, 100 μg/mL
  Growth temperature: 37°C
  Growth strain: NEB Stable
  Copy number: High Copy
Gene/Insert
  Cloning method: Gibson Cloning
  Sequencing primers: 5′ hU6-F
Terms and licenses: Academic/Nonprofit Terms; Industry Terms: Not Available to Industry
How to cite: LentiGuide_DKO was a gift from Lang Li (Addgene plasmid # 183193 ; http://n2t.net/addgene:183193 ; RRID:Addgene_183193)
